Addgene plasmid #57450: mEos3.2-CENPA
Depositing lab: Michael Davidson. Depositing organization: Florida State University, Tallahassee.
Backbone
  Vector backbone: mEos3.2
  Backbone size w/o insert (bp): 4750
  Vector type: Mammalian Expression
  Selectable markers: Neomycin (select with G418)
Growth in bacteria
  Bacterial resistance: Kanamycin, 50 μg/mL
  Growth temperature: 37°C
  Growth strain: DH5alpha
  Copy number: High Copy
Gene/Insert
  Gene/Insert name: CENPA (alt name: NM_001809)
  Species: H. sapiens (human)
  Entrez Gene: CENPA (a.k.a. CENP-A, CenH3)
  Promoter: CMV
  Tag / fusion protein: mEos3.2
  Cloning method: Unknown
  Sequencing primers: 5′ CMV-F; 3′ SV40pA-R
Terms and licenses: Academic/Nonprofit Terms; Industry Terms
Depositor comments: . Excitation = 507 / 572; Emission = 516 / 580
How to cite: mEos3.2-CENPA was a gift from Michael Davidson (Addgene plasmid # 57450 ; http://n2t.net/addgene:57450 ; RRID:Addgene_57450)
