[The description below was written by a language model from this plasmid's Addgene catalogue record.]
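Description:
mEos3.2-CENPA is a mammalian expression plasmid built on an mEos3.2 fluorescent-protein backbone (about 4.75 kb without the insert). It expresses human CENPA, the centromere-specific histone H3 variant also known as CENP-A or CenH3, as a fusion with mEos3.2. Transcription is driven by the CMV promoter, a strong constitutive promoter in most mammalian cell lines. The listed 3′ sequencing primer implies an SV40 polyadenylation signal downstream of the coding region. The record does not say at which end of CENPA the tag sits, nor does it describe any linker or the cloning method. The plasmid name would be consistent with the fluorescent protein coming first, but this is not confirmed. In bacteria the plasmid is maintained at high copy under kanamycin selection. A neomycin resistance marker allows G418 selection of stably transfected mammalian cells.

mEos3.2 is a monomeric green-to-red photoconvertible fluorescent protein. The depositor lists excitation/emission of 507/516 nm for the green state and 572/580 nm for the red state. Fusing it to CENPA directs the label to centromeric chromatin, where CENPA replaces canonical H3 in nucleosomes and marks the site of kinetochore assembly. The record states no specific purpose. A construct of this type is generally used as a centromere localization marker in live or fixed mammalian cells. Photoconversion also suits it to pulse-chase style tracking of a highlighted protein pool and to single-molecule localization methods such as PALM. No feature table was provided, so the origin of replication and other backbone elements cannot be described in detail.
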