>Addgene plasmid #57450 | mEos3.2-CENPA | addgene partial sequence | sequence record 125147 | CMV-F 5'-CGCAAATGGGCGGTAGGCGTG-3'
AGCAGAGCTGGTTTAGTGAACCGTCAGATCCGCTAGCCACCATGGGCCCGCGCCGCCGGAGCCGAAAGCC
CGAGGCCCCGAGGAGGCGCAGCCCGAGCCCGACCCCGACCCCCGGCCCCTCCCGGCGGGGCCCCTCCTTA
GGCGCTTCCTCCCATCAACACAGTCGGCGGAGACAAGGTTGGCTAAAGGAGATCCGAAAGCTTCAGAAGA
GCACACACCTCTTGATAAGGAAGCTGCCCTTCAGCCGCCTGGCAAGAGAAATATGTGTTAAATTCACTCG
TGGTGTGGACTTCAATTGGCAAGCCCAGGCCCTATTGGCCCTACAAGAGGCAGCAGAAGCATTTCTAGTT
CATCTCTTTGAGGACGCCTATCTCCTCACCTTACATGCAGGCCGAGTTACTCTCTTCCCAAAGGATGTGC
AACTGGCCCGGAGGATCCGGGGCCTTGAGGAGGGACTCGGCCTCGAGCTCAAGCTTCGAATTCTGCAGTC
GACGGTACCGCGGGCCCGGGATCCACCGGTCGCCACCATGAGTGCGATTAAGCCAGACATGAAGATCAAA
CTCCGTATGGAAGGCAACGTAAACGGGCACCACTTTGTGATCGACGGAGATGGTACAGGCAAGCCTTTTG
AGGGAAAACAGAGTATGGATCTTGAAGTCAAAGAGGGCGGACCTCTGCCTTTTGCCTTTGATATCCTGAC
CACTGCATTCCATTACGGCAACAGGGTATTCGCCAAATATCCAGACAACATACAAGACTATTTTAAGCAG
TCGTTTCCTAAGGGGTATTCGTGGGAACGAAGCTTGACTTTCGAAGA
