>Addgene plasmid #57450 | mEos3.2-CENPA | addgene partial sequence | sequence record 125148 | SV40pA-R 5'-GAAATTTGTGATGCTATTGC-3'
GCTGCATAACAAGTTACAACAACAATTGCATTCATTTTATGTTTCAGGTTCAGGGGGAGGTGTGGGAGGT
TTTTTAAAGCAAGTAAAACCTCTACAAATGTGGTATGGCTGATTATGATCTAGAGTCGCGGCCGCTTATC
GTCTGGCATTGTCAGGCAATCCAGAATGAGCAACAGCATGCTCATACAGCTTAACCTTGTTGTAATCTTT
GTCATGGCTTAAAATCTCAATGCAGTGGTCCACAAAGTGGGCGCCTGGTAACTTGACACCCTTCTCCTTA
GCTTTGTAAGTAGTTCTGAAGTCACATCGGTAATGGGCATTTCCTTCAAGCAACAAAGCCATCTCAATAT
CACCCGTCAGCACTCCATCACGCACATACATTTTCTCAGTGGAGGGCTCCCATTTCAGCGTCTTCTTCTG
CATAACTGGACCATTGGCGGGAAAGTTGGTACCATAAAATCGAACTTTATTATAGAAAGTGTCCCCTTCC
ATTGTTATGTCGTTTCTGGCGTTGCAAATGCCCCCGTCTTCGAAAGTCAAGCTTCGTTCCCACGAATACC
CCTTAGGAAACGACTGCTTAAAATAGTCTTGTATGTTGTCTGGATATTTGGCGAATACCCTGTTGCCGTA
ATGGAATGCAGTGGTCAGGATATCAAAGGCAAAAGGCAGAGGTCCGCCCTCTTTGACTTCAAGATCCATA
CTCTGTTTTCCCTCAAAAGGCTTGCCTGTACCATCTCCGTCGATCACAAAGTGGTGCCCGTTTACGTTGC
CTTCCATACGGAGTTTGATCTTCATGTCTGGCTTAATCGC
